Addgene plasmid #157173: pD649-HAsp-LTBR-COMP5AP-AviTag-9xHis
Purpose: Mammalian expression of cell-surface protein extracellular domain fused to COMP5AP-AviTag-9xHis. Protein is secreted from cells.
Depositing lab: Chris Garcia. Depositing organization: Stanford University. Publication: A Human IgSF Cell-Surface Interactome Reveals a Complex Network of Protein-Protein Interactions. Wojtowicz WM, Vielmetter J, Fernandes RA, Siepe DH, Eastman CL, Chisholm GB, Cox S, Klock H, Anderson PW, Rue SM, Miller JJ, Glaser SM, Bragstad ML, Vance J, Lam AW, Lesley SA, Zinn K, Garcia KC. Cell. 2020 Aug 20;182(4):1027-1043.e17. doi: 10.1016/j.cell.2020.07.025. PubMed 32822567.
Backbone
  Vector backbone: pD649
  Backbone size w/o insert (bp): 7153
  Vector type: Mammalian Expression
Growth in bacteria
  Bacterial resistance: Ampicillin, 100 μg/mL
  Growth temperature: 37°C
  Growth strain: DH5alpha
  Copy number: High Copy
Gene/Insert
  Gene/Insert name: LTBR (alt name: TNR3)
  Species: H. sapiens (human)
  Insert size (bp): 591
  Entrez Gene: LTBR (a.k.a. D12S370, LT-BETA-R, TNF-R-III, TNFCR, TNFR-RP, TNFR2-RP, TNFR3, TNFRSF3)
  Promoter: CMV/SP6
  Tag / fusion protein: COMP5AP-AviTag-9xHis (C terminal on backbone)
  Cloning method: Restriction Enzyme; 5′ cloning site GCGGCCGC (not destroyed); 3′ cloning site GGCGCGCC (not destroyed)
  Sequencing primers: 5′ ATTTAGGTGACACTATAG; 3′ CGTCGCACTCCATCACGGTG
Resource information
  A portion of this plasmid was derived from a plasmid made by: synthesis by ThermoFisher
Terms and licenses: Academic/Nonprofit Terms; Industry Terms: Not Available to Industry
Depositor comments: Some plasmids in this collection may have an IS4-like element ISVsa5 family transposase upstream of the CMV promoter.
How to cite: pD649-HAsp-LTBR-COMP5AP-AviTag-9xHis was a gift from Chris Garcia (Addgene plasmid # 157173 ; http://n2t.net/addgene:157173 ; RRID:Addgene_157173)
