[The description below was written by a language model from this plasmid's Addgene catalogue record and pLannotate feature annotations shown in this document.]
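Description:
pD649-HAsp-LTBR-COMP5AP-AviTag-9xHis is a mammalian expression plasmid built on the pD649 backbone for producing a secreted, multimerised form of the extracellular domain of human LTBR (lymphotoxin-beta receptor, TNFRSF3). It is maintained in E. coli as a high-copy plasmid through a ColE1/pUC-type origin and selected with ampicillin via an intact β-lactamase gene. The feature table also shows an SV40 early promoter/EM7 promoter unit driving a puromycin N-acetyltransferase coding region followed by an SV40 poly(A) signal, which could in principle support puromycin selection in mammalian cells. Small kanamycin-resistance, lacZα, ble and f1 ori matches are only fragments and are probably non-functional remnants.

The expression cassette is driven by the CMV enhancer and immediate-early promoter, with a fragment of CMV intron A and an SP6 promoter just upstream of the open reading frame. A leader peptide directs secretion: the plasmid name indicates an "HAsp" signal sequence, while the automated annotation scores a partial match to an immunoglobulin heavy-chain signal. The LTBR ectodomain, cloned between two preserved restriction sites, is followed in frame by the coiled-coil region of rat cartilage oligomeric matrix protein (COMP), which drives pentamer assembly, then by human placental alkaline phosphatase, an AviTag for enzymatic biotinylation and a polyhistidine tag (9xHis by name, annotated as 8xHis). A bGH poly(A) signal terminates the transcript. Pentamerisation raises avidity for weak binding partners and the phosphatase provides an enzymatic readout, which suits the construct to the extracellular protein–protein interaction screening for which this collection was made. The depositor notes that some plasmids in the collection may carry an IS4-like transposase insertion upstream of the CMV promoter; none is annotated in this feature table.
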