Features (pLannotate 1.2.2; 24 found; start..end, strand, type, name):
    119..143     -  CDS            KanR (fragment): aminoglycoside phosphotransferase; aph(3')-Ia; confers resistance to kanamycin
    254..842     +  rep_origin     ori: high-copy-number ColE1/pMB1/pBR322/pUC origin of replication
   1067..1084    +  terminator     rrnB T2 terminator (fragment): transcription terminator T2 from the E. coli rrnB gene
   1109..1128    -  CDS            lacZα (fragment): LacZα fragment of β-galactosidase; lacZ fragment
   1584..1600    +  protein_bind   lac operator: The lac repressor binds to the lac operator to inhibit transcription in E. coli. This inhibition can be relieved by adding lactose or isopropyl-β-D-thiogalactopyranoside (IPTG). lac repressor encoded by lacI
   1843..2146    +  enhancer       CMV enhancer: human cytomegalovirus immediate early enhancer
   2147..2350    +  promoter       CMV promoter: human cytomegalovirus (CMV) immediate early promoter
   2486..2529    +  intron         CMV intron (fragment): modified intron A from human cytomegalovirus
   2581..2599    +  promoter       SP6 promoter: promoter for bacteriophage SP6 RNA polymerase
   2603..2640    +  CDS            IgH signal sequence (fragment): signal sequence from the mouse immunoglobulin heavy chain variable region
   2719..3339    +  CDS            LTBR (fragment): TNR3_HUMAN - Also known as D12S370, TNFCR, TNFR3, TNFRSF3. Experimental evidence at protein level: Swiss-Prot protein existence level 1. Receptor for the heterotrimeric lymphotoxin containing LTA and LTB, and for TNFS14/LIGHT. Promotes apoptosis via TRAF3 and TRAF5. May play a role in the development of lymphoid organs. From Homo sapiens (Human).
   3436..3615    +  CDS            Comp (fragment): COMP_RAT - Experimental evidence at protein level: Swiss-Prot protein existence level 1. May play a role in the structural integrity of cartilage via its interaction with other extracellular matrix proteins such as the collagens and fibronectin. Can mediate the interaction of chondrocytes with the cartilage extracellular matrix through interaction with cell surface integrin receptors. Could play a role in the pathogenesis of osteoarthritis. Potent suppressor of apoptosis in both primary chondrocytes and transformed cells. Suppresses apoptosis by blocking the activation of caspase-3 and by indu
   3603..5055    +  CDS            SEAP (fragment): secreted alkaline phosphatase from human placenta The natural enzyme has a C-terminal transmembrane sequence that is replaced by a GPI anchor.
   5080..5121    +  CDS            AviTag™ (fragment): peptide tag that allows for enzymatic biotinylation
   5125..5148    +  CDS            8xHis: 8xHis affinity tag
   5294..5405    +  polyA_signal   bGH poly(A) signal: bovine growth hormone polyadenylation signal
   5406..5514    +  rep_origin     f1 ori (fragment): f1 bacteriophage origin of replication; arrow indicates direction of (+) strand synthesis
   5528..5857    +  promoter       SV40 promoter: SV40 enhancer and early promoter
   5905..5952    +  promoter       EM7 promoter: synthetic bacterial promoter&nbsp
   5971..6570    +  CDS            PuroR (fragment): puromycin N-acetyltransferase; pac from Streptomyces; confers resistance to puromycin
   6580..6705    +  CDS            ble (fragment): BLE_KLEPN - Experimental evidence at protein level: Swiss-Prot protein existence level 1. Binding protein with a strong affinity to the bleomycin family of antibiotics. Binds to CL990; an antimitotic-antibiotic compound. From Klebsiella pneumoniae.
   6700..6821    +  polyA_signal   SV40 poly(A) signal: SV40 polyadenylation signal
   6874..7734    -  CDS            AmpR: β-lactamase; bla; confers resistance to ampicillin, carbenicillin, and related antibiotics
   7737..89      -  promoter       AmpR promoter (fragment) (across the origin): bla
>Addgene plasmid #157173 | pD649-HAsp-LTBR-COMP5AP-AviTag-9xHis | depositor full sequence | sequence record 303455 | Full Sequence
TTTCAATATTATTGAAGCATTTATCAGGGTTATTGTCTCATGAGCGGATACATATTTGAATGTATTTAGA
AAAATAAACAAATAGGGGTCAGTGTTACAACCAATTAACCAATTCTGAACATTATCGCGAGCCCATTTAT
ACCTGAATATGGCTCATAACACCCCTTGCTCATGACCAAAATCCCTTAACGTGAGTTACGCGCGCGTCGT
TCCACTGAGCGTCAGACCCCGTAGAAAAGATCAAAGGATCTTCTTGAGATCCTTTTTTTCTGCGCGTAAT
CTGCTGCTTGCAAACAAAAAAACCACCGCTACCAGCGGTGGTTTGTTTGCCGGATCAAGAGCTACCAACT
CTTTTTCCGAAGGTAACTGGCTTCAGCAGAGCGCAGATACCAAATACTGTTCTTCTAGTGTAGCCGTAGT
TAGCCCACCACTTCAAGAACTCTGTAGCACCGCCTACATACCTCGCTCTGCTAATCCTGTTACCAGTGGC
TGCTGCCAGTGGCGATAAGTCGTGTCTTACCGGGTTGGACTCAAGACGATAGTTACCGGATAAGGCGCAG
CGGTCGGGCTGAACGGGGGGTTCGTGCACACAGCCCAGCTTGGAGCGAACGACCTACACCGAACTGAGAT
ACCTACAGCGTGAGCTATGAGAAAGCGCCACGCTTCCCGAAGGGAGAAAGGCGGACAGGTATCCGGTAAG
CGGCAGGGTCGGAACAGGAGAGCGCACGAGGGAGCTTCCAGGGGGAAACGCCTGGTATCTTTATAGTCCT
GTCGGGTTTCGCCACCTCTGACTTGAGCGTCGATTTTTGTGATGCTCGTCAGGGGGGCGGAGCCTATGGA
AAAACGCCAGCAACGCGGCCTTTTTACGGTTCCTGGCCTTTTGCTGGCCTTTTGCTCACATGTTCTTTCC
TGCGTTATCCCCTGATTCTGTGGATAACCGTATTACCGCCTTTGAGTGAGCTGATACCGCTCGCCGCAGC
CGAACGACCGAGCGCAGCGAGTCAGTGAGCGAGGAAGCGGAAGGCGAGAGTAGGGAACTGCCAGGCATCA
AACTAAGCAGAAGGCCCCTGACGGATGGCCTTTTTGCGTTTCTACAAACTCTTTCTGTGTTGTAAAACGA
CGGCCAGTCTTAAGCTCGGGCCCCCTGGGCGGTTCTGATAACGAGTAATCGTTAATCCGCAAATAACGTA
AAAACCCGCTTCGGCGGGTTTTTTTATGGGGGGAGTTTAGGGAAAGAGCATTTGTCAGAATATTTAAGGG
CGCCTGTCACTTTGCTTGATATATGAGAATTATTTAACCTTATAAATGAGAAAAAAGCAACGCACTTTAA
ATAAGATACGTTGCTTTTTCGATTGATGAACACCTATAATTAAACTATTCATCTATTATTTATGATTTTT
TGTATATACAATATTTCTAGTTTGTTAAAGAGAATTAAGAAAATAAATCTCGAAAATAATAAAGGGAAAA
TCAGTTTTTGATATCAAAATTATACATGTCAACGATAATACAAAATATAATACAAACTATAAGATGTTAT
CAGTATTTATTATCATTTAGAATAAATTTTGTGTCGCCCTTAATTGTGAGCGGATAACAATTACGAGCTT
CATGCACAGTGGCGTTGACTCAATATTGGCCATTAGCCATATTATTCATTGGTTATATAGCATAAATCAA
TATTGGCTATTGGCCATTGCATACGTTGTATCTATATCATAATATGTACATTTATATTGGCTCATGTCCA
ATATGACCGCCATGTTGGCATTGATTATTGACTAGTTATTAATAGTAATCAATTACGGGGTCATTAGTTC
ATAGCCCATATATGGAGTTCCGCGTTACATAACTTACGGTAAATGGCCCGCCTGGCTGACCGCCCAACGA
CCCCCGCCCATTGACGTCAATAATGACGTATGTTCCCATAGTAACGCCAATAGGGACTTTCCATTGACGT
CAATGGGTGGAGTATTTACGGTAAACTGCCCACTTGGCAGTACATCAAGTGTATCATATGCCAAGTACGC
CCCCTATTGACGTCAATGACGGTAAATGGCCCGCCTGGCATTATGCCCAGTACATGACCTTATGGGACTT
TCCTACTTGGCAGTACATCTACGTATTAGTCATCGCTATTACCATGGTGATGCGGTTTTGGCAGTACATC
AATGGGCGTGGATAGCGGTTTGACTCACGGGGATTTCCAAGTCTCCACCCCATTGACGTCAATGGGAGTT
TGTTTTGGCACCAAAATCAACGGGACTTTCCAAAATGTCGTAACAACTCCGCCCCATTGACGCAAATGGG
CGGTAGGCGTGTACGGTGGGAGGTCTATATAAGCAGAGCTCGTTTAGTGAACCGTCAGATCGCCTGGAGA
CGCCATCCACGCTGTTTTGACCTCCATAGAAGACACCGGGACCGATCCAGCCTCCGCGGCCGGGAACGGT
GCATTGGAACGCGGATTCCCCGTGCCAAGAGTGACGTAAGTACCGCCTATAGAGTCTATAGGCCCACCCC
CTTGGCTTCGTTAGAACGCGGCTACAATTAATACATAACCTTATGTATCATACACATACGATTTAGGTGA
CACTATAGAATAACATCCACTTTGCCTTTCTCTCCACAGGTGTCCACTCCCAGGTCCAACTGCACCTCGG
TTCTATCGAAAACGCGCCTGCTAGCGCCACCATGAAGACCATCATTGCCCTGAGCTACATCTTCTGCCTG
GTGTTCGCTGCGGCCGCCCAAGCTGTTCCTCCATATGCCAGCGAGAACCAGACCTGCCGGGACCAAGAGA
AAGAGTACTACGAGCCCCAGCACCGGATCTGCTGTAGCAGATGTCCTCCTGGCACATACGTGTCCGCCAA
GTGCAGCAGAATCAGAGACACCGTGTGTGCCACCTGTGCCGAGAACAGCTACAACGAGCACTGGAACTAC
CTGACCATCTGCCAGCTGTGTAGACCCTGCGATCCTGTGATGGGCCTCGAGGAAATCGCCCCTTGCACCA
GCAAGCGCAAGACCCAGTGTAGATGCCAGCCAGGCATGTTTTGTGCCGCCTGGGCTCTCGAGTGTACACA
CTGTGAACTGCTGAGCGATTGCCCACCTGGAACAGAGGCCGAGCTGAAGGATGAAGTCGGCAAGGGCAAC
AATCACTGCGTGCCATGCAAGGCCGGACACTTCCAGAATACCAGCTCTCCTAGTGCCAGGTGCCAGCCTC
ACACCAGATGTGAAAATCAGGGCCTCGTGGAAGCTGCCCCTGGCACAGCTCAAAGCGATACCACATGCAA
GAACCCTCTGGAACCCCTGCCTCCTGAGATGAGCGGCACAATGCTTATGGGCGCGCCGGAAGATCAAGTT
GATCCAAGATTGATTGATGGCAAGGGCGGATCTCTGGAGGTGCTGTTCCAGGGACCAGGCGGAAGCGGCA
ATCCCGGCGGCGATCTGGCCCCCCAGATGCTGCGCGAGCTGCAGGAGACCAATGCCGCCCTGCAGGACGT
GCGCGAGCTGCTGCGCCACCGCGTGAAGGAGATCACCTTCCTGAAGAACACCGTGATGGAGTGCGACGCC
TGCGGTATGCAGCCCTCTAGAGGCTCCGGCTCCATCATCCCAGTTGAGGAGGAGAACCCGGACTTCTGGA
ACCGCGAGGCAGCCGAGGCCCTGGGTGCCGCCAAGAAGCTGCAGCCTGCACAGACAGCCGCCAAGAACCT
CATCATCTTCCTGGGCGATGGGATGGGGGTGTCTACGGTGACAGCTGCCAGGATCCTAAAAGGGCAGAAG
AAGGACAAACTGGGGCCTGAGATACCCCTGGCCATGGACCGCTTCCCATATGTGGCTCTGTCCAAGACAT
ACAATGTAGACAAACATGTGCCAGACAGTGGAGCCACAGCCACGGCCTACCTGTGCGGGGTCAAGGGCAA
CTTCCAGACCATTGGCTTGAGTGCAGCCGCCCGCTTTAACCAGTGCAACACGACACGCGGCAACGAGGTC
ATCTCCGTGATGAATCGGGCCAAGAAAGCAGGGAAGTCAGTGGGAGTGGTAACCACCACACGAGTGCAGC
ACGCCTCGCCAGCCGGCACCTACGCCCACACGGTGAACCGCAACTGGTACTCGGACGCCGACGTGCCTGC
CTCGGCCCGCCAGGAGGGGTGCCAGGACATCGCTACGCAGCTCATCTCCAACATGGACATTGACGTGATC
CTAGGTGGAGGCCGAAAGTACATGTTTCGCATGGGAACCCCAGACCCTGAGTACCCAGATGACTACAGCC
AAGGTGGGACCAGGCTGGACGGGAAGAATCTGGTGCAGGAATGGCTGGCGAAGCGCCAGGGTGCCCGGTA
TGTGTGGAACCGCACTGAGCTCATGCAGGCTTCCCTGGACCCGTCTGTGACCCATCTCATGGGTCTCTTT
GAGCCTGGAGACATGAAATACGAGATCCACCGAGACTCCACACTGGACCCCTCCCTGATGGAGATGACAG
AGGCTGCCCTGCGCCTGCTGAGCAGGAACCCCCGCGGCTTCTTCCTCTTCGTGGAGGGTGGTCGCATCGA
CCATGGTCATCATGAAAGCAGGGCTTACCGGGCACTGACTGAGACGATCATGTTCGACGACGCCATTGAG
AGGGCGGGCCAGCTCACCAGCGAGGAGGACACGCTGAGCCTCGTCACTGCCGACCACTCCCACGTCTTCT
CCTTCGGAGGCTACCCCCTGCGAGGGAGCTCCATCTTCGGGCTGGCCCCTGGCAAGGCCCGGGACAGGAA
GGCCTACACGGTCCTCCTATACGGAAACGGTCCAGGCTATGTGCTCAAGGACGGCGCCCGGCCGGATGTT
ACCGAGAGCGAGAGCGGGAGCCCCGAGTATCGGCAGCAGTCAGCAGTGCCCCTGGACGAAGAGACCCACG
CAGGCGAGGACGTGGCGGTGTTCGCGCGCGGCCCGCAGGCGCACCTGGTTCACGGCGTGCAGGAGCAGAC
CTTCATAGCGCACGTCATGGCCTTCGCCGCCTGCCTGGAGCCCTACACCGCCTGCGACCTGGCGCCCCCC
GCCGGCACCACCGACGCCGCGCACCCGGGTGGCGGAGGACTGAACGACATCTTCGAGGCTCAGAAAATCG
AATGGCACGAACATCACCATCACCATCACCATCACCATTAAGGCCGGCCTGTAGTCACTGGCACAACGCG
TTACCCGGTAAGCCAATCGGGTATACACGGTCGTCATACTGCAGACAGGGTTCTTCTACTTTGCAAGATA
GTCTTGAGTAGTAAAATAAATAGATAGAGAAAATCAGCCTCGACTGTGCCTTCTAGTTGCCAGCCATCTG
TTGTTTGCCCCTCCCCCGTGCCTTCCTTGACCCTGGAAGGTGCCACTCCCACTGTCCTTTCCTAATAAAA
TGAGGAAATTGCATCACAACACTCAACCCTATCTCGGTCTATTCTTTTGATTTATAAGGGATTTTGCCGA
TTTCGGCCTATTGGTTAAAAAATGAGCTGATTTAACAAAAATTTAACGCGAATTAATTCTGTGGAATGTG
TGTCAGTTAGGGTGTGGAAAGTCCCCAGGCTCCCCAGCAGGCAGAAGTATGCAAAGCATGCATCTCAATT
AGTCAGCAACCAGGTGTGGAAAGTCCCCAGGCTCCCCAGCAGGCAGAAGTATGCAAAGCATGCATCTCAA
TTAGTCAGCAACCATAGTCCCGCCCCTAACTCCGCCCATCCCGCCCCTAACTCCGCCCAGTTCCGCCCAT
TCTCCGCCCCATGGCTGACTAATTTTTTTTATTTATGCAGAGGCCGAGGCCGCCTCTGCCTCTGAGCTAT
TCCAGAAGTAGTGAGGAGGCTTTTTTGGAGGCCTAGGCTTTTGCAAAAAGCTCCCGGGAGCTTGTATATC
CATTTTCGGATCTGATCAGCACGTGTTGACAATTAATCATCGGCATAGTATATCGGCATAGTATAATACG
ACAAGGTGAGGAACTAAACCATGACCGAGTACAAGCCCACGGTGCGCCTCGCCACCCGCGACGACGTCCC
CAGGGCCGTACGCACCCTCGCCGCCGCGTTCGCCGACTACCCCGCCACGCGCCACACCGTCGATCCGGAC
CGCCACATCGAGCGGGTCACCGAGCTGCAAGAACTCTTCCTCACGCGCGTCGGGCTCGACATCGGCAAGG
TGTGGGTCGCGGACGACGGCGCCGCGGTGGCGGTCTGGACCACGCCGGAGAGCGTCGAAGCGGGGGCGGT
GTTCGCCGAGATCGGCCCGCGCATGGCCGAGTTGAGCGGTTCCCGGCTGGCCGCGCAGCAACAGATGGAA
GGCCTCCTGGCGCCGCACCGGCCCAAGGAGCCCGCGTGGTTCCTGGCCACCGTCGGCGTCTCGCCCGACC
ACCAGGGCAAGGGTCTGGGCAGCGCCGTCGTGCTCCCCGGAGTGGAGGCGGCCGAGCGCGCCGGGGTGCC
CGCCTTCCTGGAGACATCCGCGCCCCGCAACCTCCCCTTCTACGAGCGGCTCGGCTTCACCGTCACCGCC
GACGTCGAGGTGCCCGAAGGACCGCGCACCTGGTGCATGACCCGCAAGCCCGGTGCCTGACACGTGCTAC
GAGATTTCGATTCCACCGCCGCCTTCTATGAAAGGTTGGGCTTCGGAATCGTTTTCCGGGACGCCGGCTG
GATGATCCTCCAGCGCGGGGATCTCATGCTGGAGTTCTTCGCCCACCCCAACTTGTTTATTGCAGCTTAT
AATGGTTACAAATAAAGCAATAGCATCACAAATTTCACAAATAAAGCATTTTTTTCACTGCATTCTAGTT
GTGGTTTGTCCAAACTCATCAATGTATCTTATCATGTCTGTATACCGTCGACCTCTAGCTAGAGCTTGGC
GTAATCATGGTCATTACCAATGCTTAATCAGTGAGGCACCTATCTCAGCGATCTGTCTATTTCGTTCATC
CATAGTTGCCTGACTCCCCGTCGTGTAGATAACTACGATACGGGAGGGCTTACCATCTGGCCCCAGCGCT
GCGATGATACCGCGAGAACCACGCTCACCGGCTCCGGATTTATCAGCAATAAACCAGCCAGCCGGAAGGG
CCGAGCGCAGAAGTGGTCCTGCAACTTTATCCGCCTCCATCCAGTCTATTAATTGTTGCCGGGAAGCTAG
AGTAAGTAGTTCGCCAGTTAATAGTTTGCGCAACGTTGTTGCCATCGCTACAGGCATCGTGGTGTCACGC
TCGTCGTTTGGTATGGCTTCATTCAGCTCCGGTTCCCAACGATCAAGGCGAGTTACATGATCCCCCATGT
TGTGCAAAAAAGCGGTTAGCTCCTTCGGTCCTCCGATCGTTGTCAGAAGTAAGTTGGCCGCAGTGTTATC
ACTCATGGTTATGGCAGCACTGCATAATTCTCTTACTGTCATGCCATCCGTAAGATGCTTTTCTGTGACT
GGTGAGTACTCAACCAAGTCATTCTGAGAATAGTGTATGCGGCGACCGAGTTGCTCTTGCCCGGCGTCAA
TACGGGATAATACCGCGCCACATAGCAGAACTTTAAAAGTGCTCATCATTGGAAAACGTTCTTCGGGGCG
AAAACTCTCAAGGATCTTACCGCTGTTGAGATCCAGTTCGATGTAACCCACTCGTGCACCCAACTGATCT
TCAGCATCTTTTACTTTCACCAGCGTTTCTGGGTGAGCAAAAACAGGAAGGCAAAATGCCGCAAAAAAGG
GAATAAGGGCGACACGGAAATGTTGAATACTCATATTCTTCCTT
