>Addgene plasmid #157173 | pD649-HAsp-LTBR-COMP5AP-AviTag-9xHis | depositor partial sequence | sequence record 303456 | insert (extracellular domain)
CAAGCTGTTCCTCCATATGCCAGCGAGAACCAGACCTGCCGGGACCAAGAGAAAGAGTACTACGAGCCCC
AGCACCGGATCTGCTGTAGCAGATGTCCTCCTGGCACATACGTGTCCGCCAAGTGCAGCAGAATCAGAGA
CACCGTGTGTGCCACCTGTGCCGAGAACAGCTACAACGAGCACTGGAACTACCTGACCATCTGCCAGCTG
TGTAGACCCTGCGATCCTGTGATGGGCCTCGAGGAAATCGCCCCTTGCACCAGCAAGCGCAAGACCCAGT
GTAGATGCCAGCCAGGCATGTTTTGTGCCGCCTGGGCTCTCGAGTGTACACACTGTGAACTGCTGAGCGA
TTGCCCACCTGGAACAGAGGCCGAGCTGAAGGATGAAGTCGGCAAGGGCAACAATCACTGCGTGCCATGC
AAGGCCGGACACTTCCAGAATACCAGCTCTCCTAGTGCCAGGTGCCAGCCTCACACCAGATGTGAAAATC
AGGGCCTCGTGGAAGCTGCCCCTGGCACAGCTCAAAGCGATACCACATGCAAGAACCCTCTGGAACCCCT
GCCTCCTGAGATGAGCGGCACAATGCTTATG
